Addgene plasmid #16463: p21 promoter B
Depositing lab: Bert Vogelstein. Depositing organization: Johns Hopkins University and School of Medicine. Publication: Topological control of p21WAF1/CIP1 expression in normal and neoplastic tissues. el-Deiry WS, Tokino T, Waldman T, Oliner JD, Velculescu VE, Burrell M, Hill DE, Healy E, Rees JL, Hamilton SR. Cancer Res. 1995 Jul 1. 55(13):2910-9. PubMed 7796420.
Backbone
  Vector backbone: pJFCAT1
  Backbone manufacturer: ATCC
  Backbone size w/o insert (bp): 5600
  Vector type: Mammalian Expression
Growth in bacteria
  Bacterial resistance: Ampicillin, 100 μg/mL
  Growth temperature: 37°C
  Growth strain: DH5alpha
  Copy number: High Copy
Gene/Insert
  Gene/Insert name: p21 promoter (alt name: WAF1)
  Species: H. sapiens (human)
  Insert size (bp): 1846
  GenBank ID: U03106
  Entrez Gene: CDKN1A (a.k.a. CAP20, CDKN1, CIP1, MDA-6, P21, SDI1, WAF1, p21CIP1)
  Cloning method: Restriction Enzyme
  Sequencing primers: 5′ M13-F20
Terms and licenses: Academic/Nonprofit Terms; Industry Terms: Not Available to Industry
Depositor comments: Human p21 promoter deletion-CAT reporter.
How to cite: p21 promoter B was a gift from Bert Vogelstein (Addgene plasmid # 16463 ; http://n2t.net/addgene:16463 ; RRID:Addgene_16463)
