[The description below was written by a language model from this plasmid's Addgene catalogue record.]
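Description:
p21 promoter B is a mammalian reporter plasmid built on the pJFCAT1 backbone (about 5.6 kb without insert), carrying a fragment of the human CDKN1A (p21/WAF1/CIP1) promoter of roughly 1.85 kb. It is described as a p21 promoter deletion-CAT reporter, meaning that a truncated version of the p21 upstream regulatory region has been placed by restriction cloning so that it drives chloramphenicol acetyltransferase (CAT), a bacterial enzyme whose activity in transfected cell lysates serves as a readout of promoter strength. The plasmid is maintained in E. coli as a high-copy construct under ampicillin selection. The record lists no mammalian selection marker, nor does it give the origin of replication or other backbone elements, and no feature table is available to confirm the layout.

CDKN1A encodes a cyclin-dependent kinase inhibitor, and its promoter is well known as a transcriptional target of p53. A deletion series of this promoter is the classical way to map which upstream segments confer responsiveness to p53 or to other regulatory inputs, by comparing reporter activity among fragments of different extent. The "B" designation implies that this construct is one member of such a series, but the record does not specify the exact boundaries of the retained region or which regulatory sites it includes or lacks. The associated work concerns control of p21 expression in normal and neoplastic tissues, so the construct is suited to transient transfection assays that dissect p21 transcriptional regulation in mammalian cells.
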