>Addgene plasmid #16463 | p21 promoter B | addgene partial sequence | sequence record 23204 | 16463 with M13-F20
GCNTTNANTNGTGGTGGTGGTGAGCTAGAAAGTTATAAAAAAAATTCTTTCCCAAAAACAACAACAAAAA
GAATTATTTCATTGTGAAGCTCAGTACCACAAAAATTTAAATAATTCATTACAAGCCTTTATTAAAAAAA
ATTTTCTCCCCAAAGTAAACAGACAGACAATGTCTAGTCTATTTGAAATGCCTGAAAGCAGAGGGGCTTC
AAGGCAGTGGGAGAAGGTGCCTGTCCTCTGCTGGACATTTGACAACCAGCCCTTTGGATGGTTTGTATGT
ATAGGAGCGAAGGTGCAGACAGCAGTGGGGCTTAGAGTGGGGTCCTGAGGCTGTGCTGTGGCCCTTCTGG
GGTTTAGCCACAATCCTGGCCTGACTCCAGGGCGAGGCAGGCCAAGGGGGTCTGCTGCTGTGTCCTCCCA
CCCCTACCTGGGCTCCCATCCCCACAGCAGAGGAGAAAGAAGCCTGTCCTCCCCGAGGTCAGCTGCGTTA
GAGGAAGAAGACTGGGCATGTCTGGGCAGAGATTTCCAGACTCTGAGCAGCCTGAGATGTCAGTAATTGT
AGCTGCTCCAAGCCTGGGTTCTGTTTTTCAGTGGGATTTCTGTTCAGATGAACAATCCATCCTCTGCAAT
TTTTTGAAAGCAAAACTGCAAATGTTTCATGCACAGAAAGGAGGCAAAGGTGAAGTCCAGGGGAGGTCAG
GGGTGTGAGGTAGATGGGAGCGGATAGACACATCACTCATTTTGNGTNTTTT
